>Addgene plasmid #212700 | pCfB6630 | addgene full sequence | sequence record 424300 | Addgene NGS Result
GCGTGACATAACTAATTACATGATCATGGACATGGCATAGACATATACAAGGCTTGTTCACCATCTGATG
CAGTACCATCGTATAATGCAGTATCCAAACCACACAAGGTAAAACCCATTCTTCTATAGGCATGAATAGC
TGGAGCGTTAACATTAGTAACTTCCAACCACAAATGACCAGCACCTCTTTCTCTAGCAAATTCAGTAGCC
AAACCCATCAAAGCTCTACCAACACCATGACCTCTATGTTCTGGAGCAACTTCAATATCTTCGACGGTCA
ATCTTCTATTCCAACCAGAATAAGAAACAACAACAAAACCAGCCAAGTCACCGTCATCACCATAAGCAAC
AAAAGTTCTAGAATCTGGATCACCATCTTCACCATCATCAGATTCGTCATCGGATTCATCATCTGGAAAA
ACCTTAGTCAATGGTGGATCAACTGGAACTTCTCTCAAAGTGAAACCATCACCAGTAGCAGTAACTCTGA
AAACAGTGTCAGTAGTGAAAGAACCATCCAAAGCTTCAATAGCTTCAGCATCACCTGGAACAGAAGTTCT
GTATCTGTAAGCAGTATCATCCAAAGTAGTACCCATTGCTGTAGATATGTCTTGTGTGTAAGGGGGTTGG
GGTGGTTGTTTGTGTTCTTGACTTTTGTGTTAGCAAGGGAAGACGGGCAAAAAAGTGAGTGTGGTTGGGA
GGGAGAGACGAGCCTTATATATAATGCTTGTTTGTGTTTGTGCAAGTGGACGCCGAAACGGGCAGGAGCC
AAACTAAACAAGGCAGACAATGCGAGCTTAATTGGATTGCCTGATGGGCAGGGGTTAGGGCTCGATCAAT
GGGGGTGCGAAGTGACAAAATTGGGAATTAGGTTCGCAAGCAAGGCTGACAAGACTTTGGCCCAAACATT
TGTACGCGGTGGACAACAGGAGCCACCCATCGTCTGTCACGGGCTAGCCGGTCGTGCGTCCTGTCAGGCT
CCACCTAGGCTCCATGCCACTCCATACAATCCCACTAGTGTACCGCTAGGCCGCTTTTAGCTCCCATCTA
AGACCCCCCCAAAACCTCCACTGTACAGTGCACTGTACTGTGTGGCGATCAAGGGCAAGGGAAAAAAGGC
GCAAACATGCATGCATGGAATGACGTAGGTAAGGCGTTACTAGACTGAAAAGTGGCACATTTCGGCGTGC
CAAAGGGTCCTAGGTGCGTTTCGCGAGCTGGGCGCCAGGCCAAGCCGCTCCAAAACGCCTCTCCGACTCC
CTCCAGCGGCCTCCATATCCCCATCCCTCTCCACAGCAATGTTGTTAAGCCTTGCAAACGAAAAAATAGA
AAGGCTAATAAGCTTCCAATATTGTGGTGTACGCTGCATAACGCAACAATGAGCGCCAAACAACACACAC
ACACAGCACACAGCAGCATTAACCACGATGAACAGCATGACATTACAGGTGGGTGTGTAATCAGGGCCCT
GATTGCTGGTGGTGGGAGCCCCCATCATGGGCTCTCGTCCAGCCGCGGAAACCGGAAACGCTCGAATCTG
CCGCCGCTCATACTCACCGAAACGTGTGGGGCTCGAAAAAACGGGCGCCAAACTCCTTATACTACTGTAT
ATTCAAGCAAGTATATCCGTGGGTGCGGGTGATTTGGATCTAAGGTTCGTACTCAACACTCACGAGCAGC
TTGCCTATGTTACATCCTTTTATCAGACATAGCGGCCGCAAATTTAAATAAAATGAAGTGAAGTTCCTAT
ACTTTCTAGAGAATAGGAACTTCTATAGTGAGTCGAATAAGGGCGACACAAAATTTATTCTAAATGCATA
ATAAATACTGATAACATCTTATAGTTTGTATTATATTTTGTATTATCGTTGACATGTATAATTTTGATAT
CAAAAACTGATTTTCCCTTTATTATTTTCGAGATTTATTTTCTTAATTCTCTTTAACAAACTAGAAATAT
TGTATATACAAAAAATCATAAATAATAGATGAATAGTTTAATTATAGGTGTTCATCAATCGAAAAAGCAA
CGTATCTTATTTAAAGTGCGTTGCTTTTTTCTCATTTATAAGGTTAAATAATTCTCATATATCAAGCAAA
GTGACAGGCGCCCTTAAATATTCTGACAAATGCTCTTTCCCTAAACTCCCCCCATAAAAAAACCCGCCGA
AGCGGGTTTTTACGTTATTTGCGGATTAACGATTACTCGTTATCAGAACCGCCCAGGGGGCCCGAGCTTA
AGACTGGCCGTCGTTTTACAACACAGAAAGAGTTTGTAGAAACGCAAAAAGGCCATCCGTCAGGGGCCTT
CTGCTTAGTTTGATGCCTGGCAGTTCCCTACTCTCGCCTTCCGCTTCCTCGCTCACTGACTCGCTGCGCT
CGGTCGTTCGGCTGCGGCGAGCGGTATCAGCTCACTCAAAGGCGGTAATACGGTTATCCACAGAATCAGG
GGATAACGCAGGAAAGAACATGTGAGCAAAAGGCCAGCAAAAGGCCAGGAACCGTAAAAAGGCCGCGTTG
CTGGCGTTTTTCCATAGGCTCCGCCCCCCTGACGAGCATCACAAAAATCGACGCTCAAGTCAGAGGTGGC
GAAACCCGACAGGACTATAAAGATACCAGGCGTTTCCCCCTGGAAGCTCCCTCGTGCGCTCTCCTGTTCC
GACCCTGCCGCTTACCGGATACCTGTCCGCCTTTCTCCCTTCGGGAAGCGTGGCGCTTTCTCATAGCTCA
CGCTGTAGGTATCTCAGTTCGGTGTAGGTCGTTCGCTCCAAGCTGGGCTGTGTGCACGAACCCCCCGTTC
AGCCCGACCGCTGCGCCTTATCCGGTAACTATCGTCTTGAGTCCAACCCGGTAAGACACGACTTATCGCC
ACTGGCAGCAGCCACTGGTAACAGGATTAGCAGAGCGAGGTATGTAGGCGGTGCTACAGAGTTCTTGAAG
TGGTGGGCTAACTACGGCTACACTAGAAGAACAGTATTTGGTATCTGCGCTCTGCTGAAGCCAGTTACCT
TCGGAAAAAGAGTTGGTAGCTCTTGATCCGGCAAACAAACCACCGCTGGTAGCGGTGGTTTTTTTGTTTG
CAAGCAGCAGATTACGCGCAGAAAAAAAGGATCTCAAGAAGATCCTTTGATCTTTTCTACGGGGTCTGAC
GCTCAGTGGAACGACGCGCGCGTAACTCACGTTAAGGGATTTTGGTCATGAGCTTGCGCCGTCCCGTCAA
GTCAGCGTAATGCTCTGCTTACCAATGCTTAATCAGTGAGGCACCTATCTCAGCGATCTGTCTATTTCGT
TCATCCATAGTTGCCTGACTCCCCGTCGTGTAGATAACTACGATACGGGAGGGCTTACCATCTGGCCCCA
GCGCTGCGATGATACCGCGAGAACCACGCTCACCGGCTCCGGATTTATCAGCAATAAACCAGCCAGCCGG
AAGGGCCGAGCGCAGAAGTGGTCCTGCAACTTTATCCGCCTCCATCCAGTCTATTAATTGTTGCCGGGAA
GCTAGAGTAAGTAGTTCGCCAGTTAATAGTTTGCGCAACGTTGTTGCCATCGCTACAGGCATCGTGGTGT
CACGCTCGTCGTTTGGTATGGCTTCATTCAGCTCCGGTTCCCAACGATCAAGGCGAGTTACATGATCCCC
CATGTTGTGCAAAAAAGCGGTTAGCTCCTTCGGTCCTCCGATCGTTGTCAGAAGTAAGTTGGCCGCAGTG
TTATCACTCATGGTTATGGCAGCACTGCATAATTCTCTTACTGTCATGCCATCCGTAAGATGCTTTTCTG
TGACTGGTGAGTACTCAACCAAGTCATTCTGAGAATAGTGTATGCGGCGACCGAGTTGCTCTTGCCCGGC
GTCAATACGGGATAATACCGCGCCACATAGCAGAACTTTAAAAGTGCTCATCATTGGAAAACGTTCTTCG
GGGCGAAAACTCTCAAGGATCTTACCGCTGTTGAGATCCAGTTCGATGTAACCCACTCGTGCACCCAACT
GATCTTCAGCATCTTTTACTTTCACCAGCGTTTCTGGGTGAGCAAAAACAGGAAGGCAAAATGCCGCAAA
AAAGGGAATAAGGGCGACACGGAAATGTTGAATACTCATATTCTTCCTTTTTCAATATTATTGAAGCATT
TATCAGGGTTATTGTCTCATGAGCGGATACATATTTGAATGTATTTAGAAAAATAAACAAATAGGGGTCA
GTGTTACAACCAATTAACCAATTCTGAACATTATCGCGAGCCCATTTATACCTGAATATGGCTCATAACA
CCCCTTGTTTGCCTGGCGGCAGTAGCGCGGTGGTCCCACCTGACCCCATGCCGAACTCAGAAGTGAAACG
CCGTAGCGCCGATGGTAGTGTGGGGACTCCCCATGCGAGAGTAGGGAACTGCCAGGCATCAAATAAAACG
AAAGGCTCAGTCGAAAGACTGGGCCTTTCGCCCGGGCTAATTATGGGGTGTCGCCCTTATTCGACTCTAT
AGTGAAGTTCCTATTCTCTAGAAAGTATAGGAACTTCTGAAGTGGGGATTTAAATGCGGCCGCGAATGCA
CGCGATACCGTACCCACACAAAAAAAGCACCACCGACTCGGTGCCACTTTTTCAAGTTGATAACGGACTA
GCCTTATTTTAACTTGCTATTTCTAGCTCTAAAACCCCAAAGCCATAGCACTATTTAACCAACCTGCGCC
GACCCGGAATCGAACCGGGGGCCCATCGATGGCAACGATGGATTTTACCACTAAACCATCGGCGCGTTTC
TTGGCTTTTGTTAGGAACCAACCTCGAAATTACTCAGCAGTTTCCTTAGGTTAGGGCGGAAATCGAGTCT
GGATAAGACGTGGAACGATTGATACGATTACTTGATCTGTTAGCAATGATTCACTATCGCACGCATTCCG
TTGCATCAAATTTAGGGATGCCATCAACTTTCAGTTCATAATTAATATCTTACCAAATTAGGTAATCTGC
AAAAGTTCAGACTGTGAAATGTAACATTTTATATATCAAGCTCTATTTAATGCCTCACAGTAGTTAACAT
AAAGAGATACAGAATTGTCGTGTCAGTGTATACTATCCATGTGTATACTCTGGATATCCATTTGTATTCC
ATTATCTACGAATTGGCGGGGTTCTGCTCGAGCTGGGTGGCGAGGTTGTTAAGTCGGTCCATTTTTGTGT
GTCTTGGTTGGATGAGGTCCAAAGTGGGGGGAGTCTACCAGGCTTTATATACACCTGGTAGTTGCAACTT
TCGGTATGATCCCCACGAAAGATAAAGTTCAGCATGTGGAGAGCCGAGGTAGTATGCGTGTGACAGAGAC
CCAAACTGGGGGTCACCGCGTGCACACTGGCGACGCCGCTCTGGAAGGTCACATGACCGCAGATACTCCG
TTCTCCCCTCACGTCGATTCGGCTCGGGGACACGGTCAGCGCCATTGCCACGTGTCCACGGTTCTCTCCA
CTCTGTAGAAAGTCACTTCCACCAAGTTCCATGAAGCTTATTAGGTTTTTGGAGAAATCCGGGGCGGCAT
TTCTGGGGTAACTTGGGCAAGCCAGTAGTGGATCAATTGGGACCCGAATTGGGTGGAAAAAGGTGATAAC
GAGCCCTTTGGGATCCCCACAATTGATCTAAGACCTCTGCTTGCCCCGATCTTGGCCCCCTCAGCCCCAA
CACTGTTGCTCTTCAAACTCCCCCATACCTCGGTTCAGATGCAGCCTTCAAAACTTTAACGTACCTCCGA
GCCTGTGAAAACGTGGTCATGAAAAAACGAGAGATGTAAGTCCCGTCACATACCGCTGCGAGACCACCAG
CTGTACATACACTTGGCGTTCCAGCATGCACGGTCGCTCAACAGGCGCTCCCCCATTGGCGGAAAGACAA
GCCCCCACTAGATTCCTGTTCAAGGGCAAAGTCTAGAAGCCCGCCCCCCCCAGCGCCCGTTTCCTTGTTA
GTGCGGCCTGCACATGTCACCTGTCTGGCAGGTATCGTCGCTACTTTGCCAGTCGTATCGTCGTCAACGG
ATTGCGCTGCCCATTCACGTGTAAACTCTCGACGGATATCCCGGAGTTTCCCGCCGATCCTCCCGCGAGC
CACTGCCACGTCGCCTCCAAGCCTGCTCGAGCGTCCCAAAACCTTCTCAAGCAAGGTTTTCAGTATAATG
TTACATGCGTACACGCGTCTGTACAGAAAAAAAAGAAAAATTTGAAATATAAATAACGTTCTTAATACTA
ACATAACTATAAAAAAATAAATAGGGACCTAGACTTCAGGTTGTCTAACTCCTTCCTTTTCGGTTAGAGC
GGATGTGGGGGGAGGGCGTGAATGTAA
Features (pLannotate 1.2.2; 14 found; start..end, strand, type, name):
     27..590     -  CDS            sta: STA_STRLA - Experimental evidence at protein level: Swiss-Prot protein existence level 1. Involved in resistance to streptothricin, a broad-spectrum antibiotic produced by streptomycetes. Detoxifies streptothricin via acetylation of the beta amino group of the first beta-lysyl moiety of streptothricin. From Streptomyces lavendulae.
   1740..1773    -  protein_bind   FRT (minimal): supports FLP-mediated excision but not integration (Turan and Bode, 2011) FLP recombinase from the Saccharomyces cerevisiae 2μ plasmid
   2243..2262    +  CDS            lacZα (fragment): LacZα fragment of β-galactosidase; lacZ fragment
   2287..2304    -  terminator     rrnB T2 terminator (fragment): transcription terminator T2 from the E. coli rrnB gene
   2529..3117    -  rep_origin     ori: high-copy-number ColE1/pMB1/pBR322/pUC origin of replication
   3239..4099    -  CDS            AmpR: β-lactamase; bla; confers resistance to ampicillin, carbenicillin, and related antibiotics
   4102..4198    -  promoter       AmpR promoter (fragment): bla
   4228..4252    -  CDS            KanR (fragment): aminoglycoside phosphotransferase; aph(3')-Ia; confers resistance to kanamycin
   4281..4396    +  ncRNA          5S rRNA: Accession: RF00001 - 5S ribosomal RNA
   4400..4440    +  terminator     rrnB T1 terminator (fragment): transcription terminator T1 from the E. coli rrnB gene
   4484..4517    +  protein_bind   FRT (minimal): supports FLP-mediated excision but not integration (Turan and Bode, 2011) FLP recombinase from the Saccharomyces cerevisiae 2μ plasmid
   4581..4655    -  misc_RNA       gRNA scaffold: guide RNA scaffold for the Streptococcus pyogenes CRISPR/Cas9 system
   4684..4754    -  ncRNA          tRNA: Accession: RF00005 - tRNA
   6117..23      -  terminator     CYC1 terminator (fragment) (across the origin): S. cerevisiae CYC1; transcription terminator for CYC1
