[The description below was written by a language model from this plasmid's Addgene catalogue record and pLannotate feature annotations shown in this document.]
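Description:
pCfB6630 is a yeast guide-RNA expression plasmid built on a custom backbone by Gibson assembly, and the associated publication indicates it is intended for CRISPR/Cas9 genome engineering of Yarrowia lipolytica. It is a 6.3 kb shuttle construct. In E. coli it is maintained at high copy from a ColE1/pUC-type origin and selected with ampicillin through the β-lactamase gene. In yeast it is selected with nourseothricin (Nat). That marker is annotated as a streptothricin acetyltransferase coding sequence from Streptomyces, and it is followed by a fragment of the S. cerevisiae CYC1 terminator. The feature table does not identify the promoter driving the marker. It also does not identify any yeast replication or centromere element, and several stretches of the sequence carry no annotation.

The payload is a single guide RNA directed at the genomic integration site designated C3. The annotation shows a Streptococcus pyogenes Cas9 gRNA scaffold lying immediately downstream, on the same strand, of a tRNA element. This layout is consistent with tRNA-linked guide expression, in which the tRNA supports RNA polymerase III transcription and is processed away to release the mature guide. The exact promoter is not annotated, and the protospacer is recorded as unknown. No Cas9 gene is annotated on the plasmid, so the nuclease would have to be supplied separately.

Two minimal FRT sites flank the bacterial backbone region. Short fragments of the rrnB terminators, 5S rRNA, lacZα and KanR are also present and look like backbone remnants with no stated function. In use, the guide would direct a Cas9 cut at site C3 to promote integration of expression cassettes during iterative metabolic engineering, such as the betanin pathway work named in the publication title.
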