Addgene plasmid #212700: pCfB6630
Purpose: gRNA targeting to the intergradtion site C3
Depositing lab: Irina Borodina. Depositing organization: Danmarks Tekniske Universitet. Publication: Combinatorial iterative method for metabolic engineering of Yarrowia lipolytica: application for betanin biosynthesis. Jiang W, Wang S, Avila P, Jorgensen TS, Yang Z, Borodina I. Metab Eng. 2024 Sep 9:S1096-7176(24)00110-1. doi: 10.1016/j.ymben.2024.09.003. PubMed 39260817.
Backbone
  Vector backbone: custom backbone
  Vector type: Yeast Expression
  Selectable markers: Nat
Growth in bacteria
  Bacterial resistance: Ampicillin, 100 μg/mL
  Growth temperature: 37°C
  Growth strain: DH5alpha
  Copy number: High Copy
Gene/Insert
  Gene/Insert name: gRNA targeting to the intergradtion site C3
  gRNA/shRNA sequence: Unknown
  Species: Other
  Cloning method: Gibson Cloning
Terms and licenses: Academic/Nonprofit Terms; Industry Terms: Not Available to Industry
How to cite: pCfB6630 was a gift from Irina Borodina (Addgene plasmid # 212700 ; http://n2t.net/addgene:212700 ; RRID:Addgene_212700)
